>Addgene plasmid #144617 | TFORF3141 | addgene full sequence | sequence record 346877 | Addgene NGS Result
GGCTCCGGTGCCCGTCAGTGGGCAGAGCGCACATCGCCCACAGTCCCCGAGAAGTTGGGGGGAGGGGTCG
GCAATTGAACCGGTGCCTAGAGAAGGTGGCGCGGGGTAAACTGGGAAAGTGATGTCGTGTACTGGCTCCG
CCTTTTTCCCGAGGGTGGGGGAGAACCGTATATAAGTGCAGTAGTCGCCGTGAACGTTCTTTTTCGCAAC
GGGTTTGCCGCCAGAACACAGGTAAGTGCCGTGTGTGGTTCCCGCGGGCCTGGCCTCTTTACGGGTTATG
GCCCTTGCGTGCCTTGAATTACTTCCACCTGGCTGCAGTACGTGATTCTTGATCCCGAGCTTCGGGTTGG
AAGTGGGTGGGAGAGTTCGAGGCCTTGCGCTTAAGGAGCCCCTTCGCCTCGTGCTTGAGTTGAGGCCTGG
CCTGGGCGCTGGGGCCGCCGCGTGCGAATCTGGTGGCACCTTCGCGCCTGTCTCGCTGCTTTCGATAAGT
CTCTAGCCATTTAAAATTTTTGATGACCTGCTGCGACGCTTTTTTTCTGGCAAGATAGTCTTGTAAATGC
GGGCCAAGATCTGCACACTGGTATTTCGGTTTTTGGGGCCGCGGGCGGCGACGGGGCCCGTGCGTCCCAG
CGCACATGTTCGGCGAGGCGGGGCCTGCGAGCGCGGCCACCGAGAATCGGACGGGGGTAGTCTCAAGCTG
GCCGGCCTGCTCTGGTGCCTGGCCTCGCGCCGCCGTGTATCGCCCCGCCCTGGGCGGCAAGGCTGGCCCG
GTCGGCACCAGTTGCGTGAGCGGAAAGATGGCCGCTTCCCGGCCCTGCTGCAGGGAGCTCAAAATGGAGG
ACGCGGCGCTCGGGAGAGCGGGCGGGTGAGTCACCCACACAAAGGAAAAGGGCCTTTCCGTCCTCAGCCG
TCGCTTCATGTGACTCCACGGAGTACCGGGCGCCGTCCAGGCACCTCGATTAGTTCTCGAGCTTTTGGAG
TACGTCGTCTTTAGGTTGGGGGGAGGGGTTTTATGCGATGGAGTTTCCCCACACTGAGTGGGTGGAGACT
GAAGTTAGGCCAGCTTGGCACTTGATGTAATTCTCCTTGGAATTTGCCCTTTTTGAGTTTGGATCTTGGT
TCATTCTCAAGCCTCAGACAGTGGTTCAAAGTTTTTTTCTTCCATTTCAGGTGTCGTGAGGCTAGCATCG
ATTGATCAACAAGTTTGTACAAAAAAGTTGGCACCATGGACCCCGAGCACTGCGCGCCTTTCCGCGTGGG
GCCTGCACCCGGCCCCTATGTGGCCTCGGGGGACGAGCCTCCGGGCCCGCAGGGAACCCCCGCCGCTGCG
CCTCACCTGCACCCCGCGCCGCCCCGCGGCCCGCGGCTGACCCGCTTTCCGGCCTGCGGGCCCCTGGAGC
CCTACCTCCCAGAGCCGGCCAAGCCGCCCGCCAAGTACCTGCAGGACCTCGGGCCCGGCCCGGCCCTCAA
CGGCGGCCACTTCTACGAGGGCCCCGCGGAAGCTGAGGAGAAGACCTCCAAAGCTGCCAGCTTCCCCCAG
CTGCCCTTGGACTGCCGAGGGGGCCCCAGAGACGGGCCCTCTAACTTGCAAGGCTCCCCAGGCCCCTGCC
TGGCCAGCCTGCATCTTCCTCTTTCCCCGGGACTCCCTGACTCCATGGAGTTGGCCAAGAACAAGAGCAA
GAAGCGTCGTAACCGCACGACCTTCAGCACATTCCAGCTGGAGGAGCTGGAGAAGGTCTTCCAGAAAACC
CACTATCCTGATGTGTATGCCCGGGAGCAGCTGGCCCTGCGCACAGACCTGACTGAGGCCCGGGTACAGG
TCTGGTTCCAGAACCGCAGAGCCAAGTGGCGGAAGCGCGAGCGTTATGGGAAGATCCAGGAGGGGCGGAA
CCCCTTCACGGCTGCCTATGACATCTCTGTGCTGCCCCGTACTGACAGCCACCCTCAGCTGCAGAACTCC
CTGTGGGCCAGTCCAGGATCTGGGAGCCCTGGAGGCCCCTGCCTTGTGTCTCCAGAGGGCATCCCCTCCC
CATGCATGTCTCCATATTCCCACCCCCATGGGAGTGTGGCTGGCTTCATGGGGGTGCCAGCCCCTTCTGC
GGCTCACCCTGGCATCTACTCCATCCATGGCTTTCCCCCCACCCTGGGGGGCCACAGCTTTGAGCCTTCC
TCAGATGGTGACTATAAGTCTCCAAGCCTCGTCTCGCTCAGGGTAAAGCCCAAGGAGCCACCCGGCCTTC
TGAACTGGACCACGTTGCCAACTTTCTTGTACAAAGTGGTTGATATCGGTAAGCCTATCCCTAACCCTCT
CCTCGGTCTCGATTCTACGTAGTAATGAACTAGCCCGTAACTTGAAAGTATTTCGATTTCTTGGCTTTAT
ATATCTTGTGGAAAGGACGACAATGCGGGAATGAAGTTATCGGTACGCGTTAAGTCGACAATCAACCTCT
GGATTACAAAATTTGTGAAAGATTGACTGGTATTCTTAACTATGTTGCTCCTTTTACGCTATGTGGATAC
GCTGCTTTAATGCCTTTGTATCATGCTATTGCTTCCCGTATGGCTTTCATTTTCTCCTCCTTGTATAAAT
CCTGGTTGCTGTCTCTTTATGAGGAGTTGTGGCCCGTTGTCAGGCAACGTGGCGTGGTGTGCACTGTGTT
TGCTGACGCAACCCCCACTGGTTGGGGCATTGCCACCACCTGTCAGCTCCTTTCCGGGACTTTCGCTTTC
CCCCTCCCTATTGCCACGGCGGAACTCATCGCCGCCTGCCTTGCCCGCTGCTGGACAGGGGCTCGGCTGT
TGGGCACTGACAATTCCGTGGTGTTGTCGGGGAAATCATCGTCCTTTCCTTGGCTGCTCGCCTGTGTTGC
CACCTGGATTCTGCGCGGGACGTCCTTCTGCTACGTCCCTTCGGCCCTCAATCCAGCGGACCTTCCTTCC
CGCGGCCTGCTGCCGGCTCTGCGGCCTCTTCCGCGTCTTCGCCTTCGCCCTCAGACGAGTCGGATCTCCC
TTTGGGCCGCCTCCCCGCGTCGACTTTAAGACCAATGACTTACAAGGCAGCTGTAGATCTTAGCCACTTT
TTAAAAGAAAAGGGGGGACTGGAAGGGCTAATTCACTCCCAACGAAGACAAGATCTGCTTTTTGCTTGTA
CTGGGTCTCTCTGGTTAGACCAGATCTGAGCCTGGGAGCTCTCTGGCTAACTAGGGAACCCACTGCTTAA
GCCTCAATAAAGCTTGCCTTGAGTGCTTCAAGTAGTGTGTGCCCGTCTGTTGTGTGACTCTGGTAACTAG
AGATCCCTCAGACCCTTTTAGTCAGTGTGGAAAATCTCTAGCAGTACGTATAGTAGTTCATGTCATCTTA
TTATTCAGTATTTATAACTTGCAAAGAAATGAATATCAGAGAGTGAGAGGAACTTGTTTATTGCAGCTTA
TAATGGTTACAAATAAAGCAATAGCATCACAAATTTCACAAATAAAGCATTTTTTTCACTGCATTCTAGT
TGTGGTTTGTCCAAACTCATCAATGTATCTTATCATGTCTGGCTCTAGCTATCCCGCCCCTAACTCCGCC
CATCCCGCCCCTAACTCCGCCCAGTTCCGCCCATTCTCCGCCCCATGGCTGACTAATTTTTTTTATTTAT
GCAGAGGCCGAGGCCGCCTCGGCCTCTGAGCTATTCCAGAAGTAGTGAGGAGGCTTTTTTGGAGGCCTAG
GGACGTACCCAATTCGCCCTATAGTGAGTCGTATTACGCGCGCTCACTGGCCGTCGTTTTACAACGTCGT
GACTGGGAAAACCCTGGCGTTACCCAACTTAATCGCCTTGCAGCACATCCCCCTTTCGCCAGCTGGCGTA
ATAGCGAAGAGGCCCGCACCGATCGCCCTTCCCAACAGTTGCGCAGCCTGAATGGCGAATGGG
[124 nt withheld, positions 3914-4037]
C
[91 nt withheld, positions 4039-4129]
A
[49 nt withheld, positions 4131-4179]
CCTTTGACGTTGGAGTCCACGTTCTTT
[37 nt withheld, positions 4207-4243]
ACCCTATCTCGGTCTATTCTTTTGATTTATAAGGGATTTTGCCGATTTCGGCCTATTGGTTAAAAAATGA
GCTGATTTAACAAAAATTTAACGCGAATTTTAACAAAATATTAACGCTTACAATTTAGGTGGCACTTTTC
GGGGAAATGTGCGCGGAACCCCTATTTGTTTATTTTTCTAAATACATTCAAATATGTATCCGCTCATGAG
ACAATAACCCTGATAAATGCTTCAATAATATTGAAAAAGGAAGAGTATGAGTATTCAACATTTCCGTGTC
GCCCTTATTCCCTTTTTTGCGGCATTTTGCCTTCCTGTTTTTGCTCACCCAGAAACGCTGGTGAAAGTAA
AAGATGCTGAAGATCAGTTGGGTGCACGAGTGGGTTACATCGAACTGGATCTCAACAGCGGTAAGATCCT
TGAGAGTTTTCGCCCCGAAGAACGTTTTCCAATGATGAGCACTTTTAAAGTTCTGCTATGTGGCGCGGTA
TTATCCCGTATTGACGCCGGGCAAGAGCAACTCGGTCGCCGCATACACTATTCTCAGAATGACTTGGTTG
AGTACTCACCAGTCACAGAAAAGCATCTTACGGATGGCATGACAGTAAGAGAATTATGCAGTGCTGCCAT
AACCATGAGTGATAACACTGCGGCCAACTTACTTCTGACAACGATCGGAGGACCGAAGGAGCTAACCGCT
TTTTTGCACAACATGGGGGATCATGTAACTCGCCTTGATCGTTGGGAACCGGAGCTGAATGAAGCCATAC
CAAACGACGAGCGTGACACCACGATGCCTGTAGCAATGGCAACAACGTTGCGCAAACTATTAACTGGCGA
ACTACTTACTCTAGCTTCCCGGCAACAATTAATAGACTGGATGGAGGCGGATAAAGTTGCAGGACCACTT
CTGCGCTCGGCCCTTCCGGCTGGCTGGTTTATTGCTGATAAATCTGGAGCCGGTGAGCGTGGGTCTCGCG
GTATCATTGCAGCACTGGGGCCAGATGGTAAGCCCTCCCGTATCGTAGTTATCTACACGACGGGGAGTCA
GGCAACTATGGATGAACGAAATAGACAGATCGCTGAGATAGGTGCCTCACTGATTAAGCATTGGTAACTG
TCAGACCAAGTTTACTCATATATACTTTAGATTGATTTAAAACTTCATTTTTAATTTAAAAGGATCTAGG
TGAAGATCCTTTTTGATAATCTCATGACCAAAATCCCTTAACGTGAGTTTTCGTTCCACTGAGCGTCAGA
CCCCGTAGAAAAGATCAAAGGATCTTCTTGAGATCCTTTTTTTCTGCGCGTAATCTGCTGCTTGCAAACA
AAAAAACCACCGCTACCAGCGGTGGTTTGTTTGCCGGATCAAGAGCTACCAACTCTTTTTCCGAAGGTAA
CTGGCTTCAGCAGAGCGCAGATACCAAATACTGTTCTTCTAGTGTAGCCGTAGTTAGGCCACCACTTCAA
GAACTCTGTAGCACCGCCTACATACCTCGCTCTGCTAATCCTGTTACCAGTGGCTGCTGCCAGTGGCGAT
AAGTCGTGTCTTACCGGGTTGGACTCAAGACGATAGTTACCGGATAAGGCGCAGCGGTCGGGCTGAACGG
GGGGTTCGTGCACACAGCCCAGCTTGGAGCGAACGACCTACACCGAACTGAGATACCTACAGCGTGAGCT
ATGAGAAAGCGCCACGCTTCCCGAAGGGAGAAAGGCGGACAGGTATCCGGTAAGCGGCAGGGTCGGAACA
GGAGAGCGCACGAGGGAGCTTCCAGGGGGAAACGCCTGGTATCTTTATAGTCCTGTCGGGTTTCGCCACC
TCTGACTTGAGCGTCGATTTTTGTGATGCTCGTCAGGGGGGCGGAGCCTATGGAAAAACGCCAGCAACGC
GGCCTTTTTACGGTTCCTGGCCTTTTGCTGGCCTTTTGCTCACATGTTCTTTCCTGCGTTATCCCCTGAT
TCTGTGGATAACCGTATTACCGCCTTTGAGTGAGCTGATACCGCTCGCCGCAGCCGAACGACCGAGCGCA
GCGAGTCAGTGAGCGAGGAAGCGGAAGAGCGCCCAATACGCAAACCGCCTCTCCCCGCGCGTTGGCCGAT
TCATTAATGCAGCTGGCACGACAGGTTTCCCGACTGGAAAGCGGGCAGTGAGCGCAACGCAATTAATGTG
AGTTAGCTCACTCATTAGGCACCCCAGGCTTTACACTTTATGCTTCCGGCTCGTATGTTGTGTGGAATTG
TGAGCGGATAACAATTTCACACAGGAAACAGCTATGACCATGATTACGCCAAGCGCGCAATTAACCCTCA
CTAAAGGGAACAAAAGCTGGAGCTGCAAGCTTAATGTAGTCTTATGCAATACTCTTGTAGTCTTGCAACA
TGGTAACGATGAGTTAGCAACATGCCTTACAAGGAGAGAAAAAGCACCGTGCATGCCGATTGGTGGAAGT
AAGGTGGTACGATCGTGCCTTATTAGGAAGGCAACAGACGGGTCTGACATGGATTGGACGAACCACTGAA
TTGCCGCATTGCAGAGATATTGTATTTAAGTGCCTAGCTCGATACATAAACGGGTCTCTCTGGTTAGACC
AGATCTGAGCCTGGGAGCTCTCTGGCTAACTAGGGAACCCACTGCTTAAGCCTCAATAAAGCTTGCCTTG
AGTGCTTCAAGTAGTGTGTGCCCGTCTGTTGTGTGACTCTGGTAACTAGAGATCCCTCAGACCCTTTTAG
TCAGTGTGGAAAATCTCTAGCAGTGGCGCCCGAACAGGGACTTGAAAGCGAAAGGGAAACCAGAGGAGCT
CTCTCGACGCAGGACTCGGCTTGCTGAAGCGCGCACGGCAAGAGGCGAGGGGCGGCGACTGGTGAGTACG
CCAAAAATTTTGACTAGCGGAGGCTAGAAGGAGAGAGATGGGTGCGAGAGCGTCAGTATTAAGCGGGGGA
GAATTAGATCGCGATGGGAAAAAATTCGGTTAAGGCCAGGGGGAAAGAAAAAATATAAATTAAAACATAT
AGTATGGGCAAGCAGGGAGCTAGAACGATTCGCAGTTAATCCTGGCCTGTTAGAAACATCAGAAGGCTGT
AGACAAATACTGGGACAGCTACAACCATCCCTTCAGACAGGATCAGAAGAACTTAGATCATTATATAATA
CAGTAGCAACCCTCTATTGTGTGCATCAAAGGATAGAGATAAAAGACACCAAGGAAGCTTTAGACAAGAT
AGAGGAAGAGCAAAACAAAAGTAAGACCACCGCACAGCAAGCGGCCGCTGATCTTCAGACCTGGAGGAGG
AGATATGAGGGACAATTGGAGAAGTGAATTATATAAATATAAAGTAGTAAAAATTGAACCATTAGGAGTA
GCACCCACCAAGGCAAAGAGAAGAGTGGTGCAGAGAGAAAAAAGAGCAGTGGGAATAGGAGCTTTGTTCC
TTGGGTTCTTGGGAGCAGCAGGAAGCACTATGGGCGCAGCGTCAATGACGCTGACGGTACAGGCCAGACA
ATTATTGTCTGGTATAGTGCAGCAGCAGAACAATTTGCTGAGGGCTATTGAGGCGCAACAGCATCTGTTG
CAACTCACAGTCTGGGGCATCAAGCAGCTCCAGGCAAGAATCCTGGCTGTGGAAAGATACCTAAAGGATC
AACAGCTCCTGGGGATTTGGGGTTGCTCTGGAAAACTCATTTGCACCACTGCTGTGCCTTGGAATGCTAG
TTGGAGTAATAAATCTCTGGAACAGATTTGGAATCACACGACCTGGATGGAGTGGGACAGAGAAATTAAC
AATTACACAAGCTTAATACACTCCTTAATTGAAGAATCGCAAAACCAGCAAGAAAAGAATGAACAAGAAT
TATTGGAATTAGATAAATGGGCAAGTTTGTGGAATTGGTTTAACATAACAAATTGGCTGTGGTATATAAA
ATTATTCATAATGATAGTAGGAGGCTTGGTAGGTTTAAGAATAGTTTTTGCTGTACTTTCTATAGTGAAT
AGAGTTAGGCAGGGATATTCACCATTATCGTTTCAGACCCACCTCCCAACCCCGAGGGGACCCATGCATT
GCATCTCAATTAGTCAGCAACCAGGTGTGGAAAGTCCCCAGGCTCCCCAGCAGGCAGAAGTATGCAAAGC
ATGCGTCTCAATTAGTCAGCAACCATAGTCCCGCCCCTAACTCCGCCCATCCCGCCCCTAACTCCGCCCA
GTTCCGCCCATTCTCCGCCCCATGGCTGACTAATTTTTTTTATTTATGCAGAGGCCGAGGCCGCCTCGGC
CTCTGAGCTATTCCAGAAGTAGTGAGGAGGCTTTTTTGGAGGCCTAGGCTTTTGCAAAAAGCTTTCTAGA
GGTACCACCGGAGCTTACCATGACCGAGTACAAGCCCACGGTGCGCCTCGCCACCCGCGACGACGTCCCC
AGGGCCGTACGCACCCTCGCCGCCGCGTTCGCCGACTACCCCGCCACGCGCCACACCGTCGATCCGGACC
GCCACATCGAGCGGGTCACCGAGCTGCAAGAACTCTTCCTCACGCGCGTCGGGCTCGACATCGGCAAGGT
GTGGGTCGCGGACGACGGCGCCGCCGTGGCGGTCTGGACCACGCCGGAGAGCGTCGAAGCGGGGGCGGTG
TTCGCCGAGATCGGCCCGCGCATGGCCGAGTTGAGCGGTTCCCGGCTGGCCGCGCAGCAACAGATGGAAG
GCCTCCTGGCGCCGCACCGGCCCAAGGAGCCCGCGTGGTTCCTGGCCACCGTCGGCGTCTCGCCCGACCA
CCAGGGCAAGGGTCTGGGCAGCGCCGTCGTGCTCCCCGGAGTGGAGGCGGCCGAGCGCGCCGGGGTGCCC
GCCTTCCTGGAGACCTCCGCGCCCCGCAACCTCCCCTTCTACGAGCGGCTCGGCTTCACCGTCACCGCCG
ACGTCGAGGTGCCCGAAGGACCGCGCACCTGGTGCATGACCCGCAAGCCCGGTGCCAGTTAACGAATTCT
AGATCTTGAGACAAATGGCAGTATTCATCCACAATTTTAAAAGAAAAGGGGGGATTGGGGGGTACAGTGC
AGGGGAAAGAATAGTAGACATAATAGCAACAGACATACAAACTAAAGAATTACAAAAACAAATTACAAAA
ATTCAAAATTTTCGGGTTTATTACAGGGACAGCAGAGATCCACTTTGGCGCCGGCTCGAGGCCTGCAGGT
GCAAAGATGGATAAAGTTTTAAACAGAGAGGAATCTTTGCAGCTAATGGACCTTCTAGGTCTTGAAAGGA
GTGGGAATT
Features (pLannotate 1.2.2; 34 found; start..end, strand, type, name):
      1..1179    +  promoter       EF-1α promoter: strong constitutive promoter for human elongation factor EF-1α
   1200..1217    +  protein_bind   attB1 (fragment): mutant version of attB; core recombination site for the Gateway® BP reaction BP Clonase™
   1226..2254    +  CDS            ALX3: ALX3_HUMAN - Experimental evidence at transcript level: Swiss-Prot protein existence level 2. Transcriptional regulator with a possible role in patterning of mesoderm during development. From Homo sapiens (Human).
   2262..2279    -  protein_bind   attB2 (fragment): mutant version of attB; core recombination site for the Gateway® BP reaction BP Clonase™
   2288..2329    +  CDS            V5 tag: epitope tag from simian virus 5
   2345..2398    +  promoter       U6 promoter (fragment): RNA polymerase III promoter for human U6 snRNA
   2440..3028    +  misc_feature   WPRE: woodchuck hepatitis virus posttranscriptional regulatory element
   3079..3098    +  misc_feature   cPPT/CTS (fragment): central polypurine tract and central termination sequence of HIV-1
   3100..3333    +  LTR            3' LTR (ΔU3): self-inactivating 3' long terminal repeat (LTR) from HIV-1
   3411..3532    +  polyA_signal   SV40 poly(A) signal: SV40 polyadenylation signal
   3572..3707    +  rep_origin     SV40 ori: SV40 origin of replication
   3728..3746    -  promoter       T7 promoter: promoter for bacteriophage T7 RNA polymerase
   3754..3909    +  CDS            lacZα (fragment): LacZα fragment of β-galactosidase; lacZ fragment
   3914..4342    +  rep_origin     f1 ori (sequence partly withheld): f1 bacteriophage origin of replication; arrow indicates direction of (+) strand synthesis
   4395..4499    +  promoter       AmpR promoter: bla
   4500..5360    +  CDS            AmpR: β-lactamase; bla; confers resistance to ampicillin, carbenicillin, and related antibiotics
   5531..6119    +  rep_origin     ori: high-copy-number ColE1/pMB1/pBR322/pUC origin of replication
   6302..6394    +  CDS            lacI (fragment): lac repressor; lacI; The lac repressor binds to the lac operator to inhibit transcription in E. coli. This inhibition can be relieved by adding lactose or isopropyl-β-D-thiogalactopyranoside (IPTG).
   6407..6428    +  protein_bind   CAP binding site: CAP binding activates transcription in the presence of cAMP. E. coli catabolite activator protein
   6443..6473    +  promoter       lac promoter: promoter for the E. coli lac operon
   6481..6497    +  protein_bind   lac operator: The lac repressor binds to the lac operator to inhibit transcription in E. coli. This inhibition can be relieved by adding lactose or isopropyl-β-D-thiogalactopyranoside (IPTG). lac repressor encoded by lacI
   6542..6560    +  promoter       T3 promoter: promoter for bacteriophage T3 RNA polymerase
   6588..6814    +  promoter       RSV promoter: Rous sarcoma virus enhancer/promoter
   6815..6995    +  LTR            5' LTR (truncated): truncated 5' long terminal repeat (LTR) from HIV-1
   7042..7167    +  misc_feature   HIV-1 Ψ: packaging signal of human immunodeficiency virus type 1
   7151..7514    +  CDS            HIV-1 gag (fragment): gag protein from human immunodeficiency virus 1; gag
   7660..7893    +  misc_feature   RRE: The Rev response element (RRE) of HIV-1 allows for Rev-dependent mRNA export from the nucleus to the cytoplasm.
   8270..8296    +  CDS            Rev (fragment): human immunodeficiency virus 1 (HIV-1) Rev protein; rev; enhances nuclear export of unspliced and incompletely spliced viral mRNAs
   8303..8326    +  promoter       SV40 promoter (fragment): SV40 early promoter
   8327..8398    +  promoter       SV40 promoter (fragment): SV40 enhancer and early promoter
   8422..8557    +  rep_origin     SV40 ori: SV40 origin of replication
   8603..9199    +  CDS            PuroR (fragment): puromycin N-acetyltransferase; pac from Streptomyces; confers resistance to puromycin
   9248..9365    +  misc_feature   cPPT/CTS: central polypurine tract and central termination sequence of HIV-1
   9430..9496    +  CDS            small t antigen (fragment): SV40 (simian virus 40) small t antigen
