[The description below was written by a language model from this plasmid's Addgene catalogue record and pLannotate feature annotations shown in this document.]
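Description:
TFORF3141 is a lentiviral mammalian expression plasmid built on the pLX_TRC317 backbone. It belongs to a barcoded transcription factor ORF collection, in which each construct carries a unique 24-bp barcode so that individual factors can be identified in pooled overexpression screens. This member carries human ALX3, a homeobox-type transcriptional regulator with a possible role in mesoderm patterning. The ORF was introduced by Gateway cloning and is flanked by attB1 and attB2 remnants. A strong constitutive EF-1α promoter drives it, and it is fused at its C terminus to a V5 epitope tag for detection. A WPRE downstream of the cassette enhances transcript stability and expression. The feature table does not annotate the barcode itself. A short fragment annotated as U6 promoter lies between the V5 tag and the WPRE, but the record does not explain its function.

The viral framework has a third-generation, self-inactivating layout. An RSV promoter drives a truncated HIV-1 5' LTR, followed by the Ψ packaging signal with a partial gag sequence, the RRE for Rev-dependent export, a cPPT/CTS element and a ΔU3 3' LTR, after which comes an SV40 polyadenylation signal. Within the proviral region, upstream of the EF-1α cassette, an SV40 early promoter drives puromycin N-acetyltransferase, allowing selection of transduced cells. In bacteria the plasmid is maintained through a high-copy ColE1/pUC origin with ampicillin resistance, and an f1 origin is also present. The depositor notes a risk of recombination during propagation, as is common for LTR-containing plasmids. The construct is intended for producing lentivirus to overexpress ALX3, alone or as part of pooled screens such as directed differentiation studies.
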