Addgene plasmid #144617: TFORF3141
Purpose: Lentiviral vector for overexpressing transcription factor ORFs with unique 24-bp barcodes. Barcodes facilitate identification of transcription factors in pooled screens.
Depositing lab: Feng Zhang. Depositing organization: Broad Institute. Publication: A transcription factor atlas of directed differentiation. Joung J, Ma S, Tay T, Geiger-Schuller KR, Kirchgatterer PC, Verdine VK, Guo B, Arias-Garcia MA, Allen WE, Singh A, Kuksenko O, Abudayyeh OO, Gootenberg JS, Fu Z, Macrae RK, Buenrostro JD, Regev A, Zhang F. Cell. 2023 Jan 5;186(1):209-229.e26. doi: 10.1016/j.cell.2022.11.026. PubMed 36608654.
Backbone
  Vector backbone: pLX_TRC317
  Backbone manufacturer: Broad Institute Genetic Perturbation Platform
  Backbone size w/o insert (bp): 8264
  Vector type: Mammalian Expression, Lentiviral
  Selectable markers: Puromycin
Growth in bacteria
  Bacterial resistance: Ampicillin, 100 μg/mL
  Growth temperature: 37°C
  Growth strain: NEB Stable
  Copy number: High Copy
Gene/Insert
  Gene/Insert name: ALX3
  Species: H. sapiens (human)
  Insert size (bp): 1238
  Entrez Gene: ALX3 (a.k.a. FND, FND1)
  Promoter: EF1a
  Tag / fusion protein: V5 (C terminal on insert)
  Cloning method: Gateway Cloning
  Sequencing primers: 5′ GGGTGGAGACTGAAGTTAGGCCAG; 3′ CACATAGCGTAAAAGGAGCAACATAG
Resource information
  A portion of this plasmid was derived from a plasmid made by: Broad Institute Genetic Perturbation Platform
Terms and licenses: Academic/Nonprofit Terms; Industry Terms: Not Available to Industry
Depositor comments: NM_006492.2 Please test multiple small colonies in case of plasmid recombination. To make this collection available in a timely manner, a portion of this collection was not fully sequenced by Addgene. If an Addgene verified full plasmid sequence is not available, please contact us prior to placing an order to request the full sequence.
How to cite: TFORF3141 was a gift from Feng Zhang (Addgene plasmid # 144617 ; http://n2t.net/addgene:144617 ; RRID:Addgene_144617)
