>Addgene plasmid #144617 | TFORF3141 | depositor partial sequence | sequence record 285966 | Insert
ATCGATTGATCAACAAGTTTGTACAAAAAAGTTGGCACCATGGACCCCGAGCACTGCGCGCCTTTCCGCG
TGGGGCCTGCACCCGGCCCCTATGTGGCCTCGGGGGACGAGCCTCCGGGCCCGCAGGGAACCCCCGCCGC
TGCGCCTCACCTGCACCCCGCGCCGCCCCGCGGCCCGCGGCTGACCCGCTTTCCGGCCTGCGGGCCCCTG
GAGCCCTACCTCCCAGAGCCGGCCAAGCCGCCCGCCAAGTACCTGCAGGACCTCGGGCCCGGCCCGGCCC
TCAACGGCGGCCACTTCTACGAGGGCCCCGCGGAAGCTGAGGAGAAGACCTCCAAAGCTGCCAGCTTCCC
CCAGCTGCCCTTGGACTGCCGAGGGGGCCCCAGAGACGGGCCCTCTAACTTGCAAGGCTCCCCAGGCCCC
TGCCTGGCCAGCCTGCATCTTCCTCTTTCCCCGGGACTCCCTGACTCCATGGAGTTGGCCAAGAACAAGA
GCAAGAAGCGTCGTAACCGCACGACCTTCAGCACATTCCAGCTGGAGGAGCTGGAGAAGGTCTTCCAGAA
AACCCACTATCCTGATGTGTATGCCCGGGAGCAGCTGGCCCTGCGCACAGACCTGACTGAGGCCCGGGTA
CAGGTCTGGTTCCAGAACCGCAGAGCCAAGTGGCGGAAGCGCGAGCGTTATGGGAAGATCCAGGAGGGGC
GGAACCCCTTCACGGCTGCCTATGACATCTCTGTGCTGCCCCGTACTGACAGCCACCCTCAGCTGCAGAA
CTCCCTGTGGGCCAGTCCAGGATCTGGGAGCCCTGGAGGCCCCTGCCTTGTGTCTCCAGAGGGCATCCCC
TCCCCATGCATGTCTCCATATTCCCACCCCCATGGGAGTGTGGCTGGCTTCATGGGGGTGCCAGCCCCTT
CTGCGGCTCACCCTGGCATCTACTCCATCCATGGCTTTCCCCCCACCCTGGGGGGCCACAGCTTTGAGCC
TTCCTCAGATGGTGACTATAAGTCTCCAAGCCTCGTCTCGCTCAGGGTAAAGCCCAAGGAGCCACCCGGC
CTTCTGAACTGGACCACGTTGCCAACTTTCTTGTACAAAGTGGTTGATATCGGTAAGCCTATCCCTAACC
CTCTCCTCGGTCTCGATTCTACGTAGTAATGAACTAGCCCGTAACTTGAAAGTATTTCGATTTCTTGGCT
TTATATATCTTGTGGAAAGGACGACAATGCGGGAATGAAGTTATCGGT
