>Addgene plasmid #144617 | TFORF3141 | depositor partial sequence | sequence record 285967 | Barcode
CAATGCGGGAATGAAGTTATCGGT
